Addgene plasmid #118897: pOCC304
Purpose: shuttle vector for baculovirus production, using FlashBac bacmid; for rec. protein with N-terminal TwinStrep-MBP tag, cleavable with TEV and C-terminal HIS6, cleavable with TEV
Depositing lab: Marc Bickle & PEPC MPI CBG. Depositing organization: Max Planck Institute of Molecular Cell Biology and Genetics. Publication: FlexiBAC: a versatile, open-source baculovirus vector system for protein expression, secretion, and proteolytic processing. Lemaitre RP, Bogdanova A, Borgonovo B, Woodruff JB, Drechsel DN. BMC Biotechnol. 2019 Mar 29;19(1):20. doi: 10.1186/s12896-019-0512-z. PubMed 30925874.
Backbone
  Vector backbone: pOET1
  Backbone size w/o insert (bp): 4900
  Vector type: Insect Expression
Growth in bacteria
  Bacterial resistance: Ampicillin, 100 μg/mL
  Growth temperature: 37°C
  Growth strain: DB3.1
  Copy number: High Copy
Gene/Insert
  Gene/Insert name: NcoI-TwinStrep-MBP-TEV-NotI-ccdB-AscI-TEV-HIS6-stop-HindIII cassette
  Promoter: polH
  Tag / fusion protein: TwinStrep-MBP, cleavable with 3C protease (N terminal on backbone); HIS6, cleavable with TEVprotease (C terminal on backbone)
  Cloning method: Restriction Enzyme; 5′ cloning site NotI (unknown if destroyed); 3′ cloning site AscI (unknown if destroyed)
Terms and licenses: Academic/Nonprofit Terms; Industry Terms: Not Available to Industry
How to cite: pOCC304 was a gift from Marc Bickle & PEPC MPI CBG (Addgene plasmid # 118897 ; http://n2t.net/addgene:118897 ; RRID:Addgene_118897)
