[The description below was written by a language model from this plasmid's Addgene catalogue record and pLannotate feature annotations shown in this document.]
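Description:
pOCC304 is a baculovirus transfer (shuttle) vector built on the pOET1 backbone, part of the FlexiBAC system for recombinant protein expression in insect cells. It is maintained in E. coli as a high-copy plasmid through a ColE1/pUC-type origin and selected with ampicillin via the β-lactamase gene. Because the empty vector carries the toxic ccdB gene, it is propagated in the ccdB-tolerant strain DB3.1. Both the depositor and sequencing-derived records are 6,672 nt and show the same set of features, differing only in their start coordinate.

The expression cassette is driven by the very late AcMNPV polyhedrin (polH) promoter. It encodes an N-terminal TwinStrep-MBP tag (a signal-less, cytosolic MBP), a protease site, a NotI–ccdB–AscI stuffer, a TEV site and a C-terminal His6 tag followed by a stop codon. An SV40 poly(A) signal and the polyhedrin 3′ UTR lie downstream. A gene of interest is cloned between NotI and AscI, displacing ccdB, so that in standard E. coli strains only recombinant plasmids give colonies. The resulting fusion has affinity and solubility tags at both ends that can be removed proteolytically. The record is inconsistent about the N-terminal cleavage site: the purpose statement and insert name give TEV, whereas the tag field lists 3C protease.

The annotated LEF-2 and ORF603 sequences are baculoviral flanking sequences upstream of the polyhedrin locus. They support homologous recombination with the FlashBac bacmid in insect cells to generate recombinant virus. The TwinStrep tag itself is not annotated in the feature tables. Small fragments of lacI, RSF ori, M13 ori, lacZα and SV40 large T antigen, along with a T7 promoter, appear to be backbone remnants.
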