Features (pLannotate 1.2.2; 17 found; start..end, strand, type, name):
     79..170     +  promoter       polyhedrin promoter: polh from Autographa californica; promoter for the baculovirus polyhedrin gene
    325..1425    +  CDS            MBP: maltose binding protein from E. coli; malE (mutated); This version of the gene does not encode a signal sequence, so MBP will remain in the cytosol.
   1606..1908    +  CDS            ccdB: CCDB_ECOLI - Also known as G, letB, letD. Experimental evidence at protein level: Swiss-Prot protein existence level 1. Toxic component of a type II toxin-antitoxin (TA) system, functioning in plasmid maintainence. Responsible for the post- segregational killing (PSK) of plasmid-free cells, also referred to as a plasmid addiction system. Half-life of over 2 hours. Cell killing by CcdB is accompanied by filamentation, defects in chromosome and plasmid segregation, defects in cell division, formation of anucleate cells, decreased DNA synthesis and plasmid loss. Interferes with the activity of DN
   1979..1996    +  CDS            7xHis (fragment): 6xHis affinity tag
   2032..2115    +  CDS            large T antigen (fragment): large T antigen from SV40 (simian virus 40)
   2138..2272    +  polyA_signal   SV40 poly(A) signal: SV40 polyadenylation signal
   2345..2717    +  3'UTR          polyhedrin 3' UTR: 3' UTR from the Autographa californica nucleopolyhedrovirus polyhedrin gene (Suzuki et al., 2006)
   2977..3024    -  CDS            lacI (fragment): lac repressor; lacI; The lac repressor binds to the lac operator to inhibit transcription in E. coli. This inhibition can be relieved by adding lactose or isopropyl-β-D-thiogalactopyranoside (IPTG).
   3061..3101    -  rep_origin     RSF ori (fragment): Plasmids containing the RSF 1030 origin of replication can be propagated in E. coli cells that contain additional plasmids with compatible origins.
   3179..3767    -  rep_origin     ori: high-copy-number ColE1/pMB1/pBR322/pUC origin of replication
   3938..4798    -  CDS            AmpR: β-lactamase; bla; confers resistance to ampicillin, carbenicillin, and related antibiotics
   4800..4904    -  promoter       AmpR promoter: bla
   4930..5061    -  rep_origin     M13 ori (fragment): M13 bacteriophage origin of replication; arrow indicates direction of (+) strand synthesis
   5082..5238    -  CDS            lacZα (fragment): LacZα fragment of β-galactosidase; lacZ fragment
   5247..5265    +  promoter       T7 promoter: promoter for bacteriophage T7 RNA polymerase
   5368..5997    +  CDS            LEF-2: LEF2_NPVAC - Experimental evidence at protein level: Swiss-Prot protein existence level 1. Plays an essential role in viral DNA replication. Does not seem to participate in the initiation step but is rather important for the amplification of DNA. Also required for expression from the vp39 and polh promoters. From Autographa californica nuclear polyhedrosis virus (AcMNPV).
   6038..6643    +  CDS            ORF603: baculovirus ORF603 protein
>Addgene plasmid #118897 | pOCC304 | depositor full sequence | sequence record 224687 | Full Sequence
AGCTGCCACCATTTTGTTCGCCCAGGACTCTAGCTATAGTTCTAGTGGTTGGCTACGTATACTCCGGAAT
ATTAATAGATCATGGAGATAATTAAAATGATAACCATCTCGCAAATAAATAAGTATTTTACTGTTTTCGT
AACAGTTTTGTAATAAAAAAACCTATAAATATTCGGATTATTCATACCGTCCCACCATCGGGCGCGGATC
GCCACCATGGGCAGCGCTTGGAGCCATCCGCAGTTTGAAAAAGGTGGTGGTAGCGGTGGTGGTTCAGGTG
GTAGTGCATGGTCACACCCTCAGTTTGAGAAAAGCAGCGGCAGAATGAAAATCGAAGAAGGTAAACTGGT
AATCTGGATTAACGGCGATAAAGGCTATAACGGTCTCGCTGAAGTCGGTAAGAAATTCGAGAAAGATACC
GGAATTAAAGTCACCGTTGAGCATCCGGATAAACTGGAAGAGAAATTCCCACAGGTTGCGGCAACTGGCG
ATGGCCCTGACATTATCTTCTGGGCACACGACCGCTTTGGTGGCTACGCTCAATCTGGCCTGTTGGCTGA
AATCACCCCGGACAAAGCGTTCCAGGACAAGCTGTATCCGTTTACCTGGGATGCCGTACGTTACAACGGC
AAGCTGATTGCTTACCCGATCGCTGTTGAAGCGTTATCGCTGATTTATAACAAAGATCTGCTGCCGAACC
CGCCAAAAACCTGGGAAGAGATCCCGGCGCTGGATAAAGAACTGAAAGCGAAAGGTAAGAGCGCGCTGAT
GTTCAACCTGCAAGAACCGTACTTCACCTGGCCGCTGATTGCTGCTGACGGGGGTTATGCGTTCAAGTAT
GAAAACGGCAAGTACGACATTAAAGACGTGGGCGTGGATAACGCTGGCGCGAAAGCGGGTCTGACCTTCC
TGGTTGACCTGATTAAAAACAAACACATGAATGCAGACACCGATTACTCCATCGCAGAAGCTGCCTTTAA
TAAAGGCGAAACAGCGATGACCATCAACGGCCCGTGGGCATGGTCCAACATCGACACCAGCAAAGTGAAT
TATGGTGTAACGGTACTGCCGACCTTCAAGGGTCAACCATCCAAACCGTTCGTTGGCGTGCTGAGCGCAG
GTATTAACGCCGCCAGTCCGAACAAAGAGCTGGCAAAAGAGTTCCTCGAAAACTATCTGCTGACTGATGA
AGGTCTGGAAGCGGTTAATAAAGACAAACCGCTGGGTGCCGTAGCGCTGAAGTCTTACGAGGAAGAGTTG
GTGAAAGATCCGCGTATTGCCGCCACTATGGAAAACGCCCAGAAAGGTGAAATCATGCCGAACATCCCGC
AGATGTCCGCTTTCTGGTATGCCGTGCGTACTGCGGTGATCAACGCCGCCAGCGGTCGTCAGACTGTCGA
TGAAGCCCTGAAAGACGCGCAGACTAATTCGAGCTCGAACAACAACAACAATAACAATAACAACAACAGC
AGCGGCGAGAACCTATACTTCCAGTCTGCGGCCGCAAGCGCTATGGCCACAACCTGTTACATTGCACAAG
ATAAAAATATATCATCACGAACAGTAAAACTGTCTGCTTACATAAACAGTAATACAAGGGGTGTTATGCA
GTTTAAGGTTTACACCTATAAAAGAGAGAGCCGTTATCGTCTGTTTGTGGATGTACAGAGTGATATTATT
GACACGCCCGGGCGACGGATGGTGATCCCCCTGGCCAGTGCCCGTCTGCTGTCAGATAAAGTCTCCCGTG
AACTTTACCCGGTGGTGCATATCGGGGATGAAAGCTGGCGCATGATGACCACCGATATGGCCAGTGTGCC
GGTCTCCGTTATCGGGGAAGAAGTGGCTGATCTCAGCCACCGCGAAAATGACATCAAAAACGCCATTAAC
CTGATGTTCTGGGGAATATAAATGTCAGGCTCCCTTATACACAGCCAGTGGCGCGCCGGAGAACCTATAC
TTCCAGGGAGGCAGCAGCCATCACCATCACCATCACAGTGGATAATAGAAGCTTGTCGAGAAGTACTAGA
GGATCATAATCAGCCATACCACATTTGTAGAGGTTTTACTTGCTTTAAAAAACCTCCCACACCTCCCCCT
GAACCTGAAACATAAAATGAATGCAATTGTTGTTGTTAACTTGTTTATTGCAGCTTATAATGGTTACAAA
TAAAGCAATAGCATCACAAATTTCACAAATAAAGCATTTTTTTCACTGCATTCTAGTTGTGGTTTGTCCA
AACTCATCAATGTATCTTATCATGTCTGGATCTGATCACTGCTTGAGCCTAGGAGATCCGAACCAGATAA
GTGAAAGCCTGCATCCGCAGATCTTAATTAATAAAACACGATACATTGTTATTAGTACATTTATTAAGCG
CTAGATTCTGTGCGTTGTTGATTTACAGACAATTGTTGTACGTATTTTAATAATTCATTAAATTTATAAT
CTTTAGGGTGGTATGTTAGAGCGAAAATCAAATGATTTTCAGCGTCTTTATATCTGAATTTAAATATTAA
ATCCTCAATAGATTTGTAAAATAGGTTTCGATTAGTTTCAAACAAGGGTTGTTTTTCCGAACCGATGGCT
GGACTATCTAATGGATTTTCGCTCAACGCCACAAAACTTGCCAAATCTTGTAGCAGCAATCTAGCTTTGT
CGATATTCGTTTGTGTTTTGTTTTGTAATAAAGGTTCGACGTCGTTCAAAATATTATGCGCTTTTGTATT
TCTTTCATCACTGTCGTTAGTGTACAATTGACTCGACGTAAACACGTTAAATAACGCTTGGACATATTTA
ACATCGGGCGTGTTAGCTTTATTAGGCCGATTATCGTCGTCGTCCCAACCCTCGTCGTTAGAAGTTGCTT
CCGAAGACGATTTTGCCATAGCCACACGACGCCTATTAATTGTGTCGGCTAACACGTCCGCGATCAAATT
TGTAGTTGAGCTTTTTGGGCCTCATGGGCCTTCCGCTCACTGCCCGCTTTCCAGTCGGGAAACCTGTCGT
GCCAGCTGCATTAACATGGTCATAGCTGTTTCCTTGCGTATTGGGCGCTCTCCGCTTCCTCGCTCACTGA
CTCGCTGCGCTCGGTCGTTCGGGTAAAGCCTGGGGTGCCTAATGAGCAAAAGGCCAGCAAAAGGCCAGGA
ACCGTAAAAAGGCCGCGTTGCTGGCGTTTTTCCATAGGCTCCGCCCCCCTGACGAGCATCACAAAAATCG
ACGCTCAAGTCAGAGGTGGCGAAACCCGACAGGACTATAAAGATACCAGGCGTTTCCCCCTGGAAGCTCC
CTCGTGCGCTCTCCTGTTCCGACCCTGCCGCTTACCGGATACCTGTCCGCCTTTCTCCCTTCGGGAAGCG
TGGCGCTTTCTCATAGCTCACGCTGTAGGTATCTCAGTTCGGTGTAGGTCGTTCGCTCCAAGCTGGGCTG
TGTGCACGAACCCCCCGTTCAGCCCGACCGCTGCGCCTTATCCGGTAACTATCGTCTTGAGTCCAACCCG
GTAAGACACGACTTATCGCCACTGGCAGCAGCCACTGGTAACAGGATTAGCAGAGCGAGGTATGTAGGCG
GTGCTACAGAGTTCTTGAAGTGGTGGCCTAACTACGGCTACACTAGAAGAACAGTATTTGGTATCTGCGC
TCTGCTGAAGCCAGTTACCTTCGGAAAAAGAGTTGGTAGCTCTTGATCCGGCAAACAAACCACCGCTGGT
AGCGGTGGTTTTTTTGTTTGCAAGCAGCAGATTACGCGCAGAAAAAAAGGATCTCAAGAAGATCCTTTGA
TCTTTTCTACGGGGTCTGACGCTCAGTGGAACGAAAACTCACGTTAAGGGATTTTGGTCATGAGATTATC
AAAAAGGATCTTCACCTAGATCCTTTTAAATTAAAAATGAAGTTTTAAATCAATCTAAAGTATATATGAG
TAAACTTGGTCTGACAGTTACCAATGCTTAATCAGTGAGGCACCTATCTCAGCGATCTGTCTATTTCGTT
CATCCATAGTTGCCTGACTCCCCGTCGTGTAGATAACTACGATACGGGAGGGCTTACCATCTGGCCCCAG
TGCTGCAATGATACCGCGAGACCCACGCTCACCGGCTCCAGATTTATCAGCAATAAACCAGCCAGCCGGA
AGGGCCGAGCGCAGAAGTGGTCCTGCAACTTTATCCGCCTCCATCCAGTCTATTAATTGTTGCCGGGAAG
CTAGAGTAAGTAGTTCGCCAGTTAATAGTTTGCGCAACGTTGTTGCCATTGCTGCAGGCATCGTGGTGTC
ACGCTCGTCGTTTGGTATGGCTTCATTCAGCTCCGGTTCCCAACGATCAAGGCGAGTTACATGATCCCCC
ATGTTGTGCAAAAAAGCGGTTAGCTCCTTCGGTCCTCCGATCGTTGTCAGAAGTAAGTTGGCCGCAGTGT
TATCACTCATGGTTATGGCAGCACTGCATAATTCTCTTACTGTCATGCCATCCGTAAGATGCTTTTCTGT
GACTGGTGAGTACTCAACCAAGTCATTCTGAGAATAGTGTATGCGGCGACCGAGTTGCTCTTGCCCGGCG
TCAACACGGGATAATACCGCGCCACATAGCAGAACTTTAAAAGTGCTCATCATTGGAAAACGTTCTTCGG
GGCGAAAACTCTCAAGGATCTTACCGCTGTTGAGATCCAGTTCGATGTAACCCACTCGTGCACCCAACTG
ATCTTCAGCATCTTTTACTTTCACCAGCGTTTCTGGGTGAGCAAAAACAGGAAGGCAAAATGCCGCAAAA
AAGGGAATAAGGGCGACACGGAAATGTTGAATACTCATTACTCTTCCTTTTTCAATATTATTGAAGCATT
TATCAGGGTTATTGTCTCATGAGCGGATACATATTTGAATGTATTTAGAAAAATAAACAAATAGGGGTTC
CGCGCACATTTCCCCGAAAAGTGCCACCTAAATTGTAAGCGTTAATATTTTGTTAAAATTCGCGTTAAAT
TTTTGTTAAATCAGCTCATTTTTTAACCAATAGGCCGAAATCGGCAAAATCCCTTATAAATCAAAAGAAT
AGACCGAGATAGGGTTGAGTGGCCGCTACAGGGCGCTCCCATTCGCCATTCAGGCTGCGCAACTGTTGGG
AAGGGCGTTTCGGTGCGGGCCTCTTCGCTATTACGCCAGCTGGCGAAAGGGGGATGTGCTGCAAGGCGAT
TAAGTTGGGTAACGCCAGGGTTTTCCCAGTCACGACGTTGTAAAACGACGGCCAGTGAGCGCGACGTAAT
ACGACTCACTATAGGGCGAATTGGCGGAAGGCCGTCAAGGCCGTGACGTTAAAACTATTAAGCCATCCAA
TCGACCGTTAGTCGAATCAGGACCGCTGGTGCGAGAAGCCGCGAAGTATGGCGAATGCATCGTATAACGT
GTGGAGTCCGCTCATTAGAGCGTCATGTTTAGACAAGAAAGCTACATATTTAATTGATCCCGATGATTTT
ATTGATAAATTGACCCTAACTCCATACACGGTATTCTACAATGGCGGGGTTTTGGTCAAAATTTCCGGAC
TGCGATTGTACATGCTGTTAACGGCTCCGCCCACTATTAATGAAATTAAAAATTCCAATTTTAAAAAACG
CAGCAAGAGAAACATTTGTATGAAAGAATGCGTAGAAGGAAAGAAAAATGTCGTGGACATGCTGAACAAC
AAGATTAATATGCCTCCGTGTATAAAAAAAATATTGAACGATTTGAAAGAAAACAATGTACCGCGCGGCG
GTATGTACAGGAAGAGGTTTATACTAAACTGTTACATTGCAAACGTGGTTTCGTGTGCCAAGTGTGAAAA
CCGATGTTTAATCAAGGCTCTGACGCATTTCTACAACCACGACTCCAAGTGTGTGGGTGAAGTCATGCAT
CTTTTAATCAAATCCCAAGATGTGTATAAACCACCAAACTGCCAAAAAATGAAAACTGTGGACAAGCTCT
GTCCGTTTGCTGGCAACTGCAAGGGTCTCAATCCTATTTGTAATTATTGAATAATAAAACAATTATAAAT
GCTAAATTTGTTTTTTATTAACGATACAAACCAAACGCAACAAGAACATTTGTAGTATTATCTATAATTG
AAAACGCGTAGTTATAATCGCTGAGGTAATATTTAAAATCATTTTCAAATGATTCACAGTTAATTTGCGA
CAATATAATTTTATTTTCACATAAACTAGACGCCTTGTCGTCTTCTTCTTCGTATTCCTTCTCTTTTTCA
TTTTTCTCCTCATAAAAATTAACATAGTTATTATCGTATCCATATATGTATCTATCGTATAGAGTAAATT
TTTTGTTGTCATAAATATATATGTCTTTTTTAATGGGGTGTATAGTACCGCTGCGCATAGTTTTTCTGTA
ATTTACAACAGTGCTATTTTCTGGTAGTTCTTCGGAGTGTGTTGCTTTAATTATTAAATTTATATAATCA
ATGAATTTGGGATCGTCGGTTTTGTACAATATGTTGCCGGCATAGTACGCAGCTTCTTCTAGTTCAATTA
CACCATTTTTTAGCAGCACCGGATTAACATAACTTTCCAAAATGTTGTACGAACCGTTAAACAAAAACAG
TTCACCTCCCTTTTCTATACTATTGTCTGCGAGCAGTTGTTTGTTGTTAAAAATAACAGCCATTGTAATG
AGACGCACAAACTAATATCACA
