Features (pLannotate 1.2.2; 17 found; start..end, strand, type, name):
      1..92      +  promoter       polyhedrin promoter: polh from Autographa californica; promoter for the baculovirus polyhedrin gene
    248..1348    +  CDS            MBP: maltose binding protein from E. coli; malE (mutated); This version of the gene does not encode a signal sequence, so MBP will remain in the cytosol.
   1529..1831    +  CDS            ccdB: CCDB_ECOLI - Also known as G, letB, letD. Experimental evidence at protein level: Swiss-Prot protein existence level 1. Toxic component of a type II toxin-antitoxin (TA) system, functioning in plasmid maintainence. Responsible for the post- segregational killing (PSK) of plasmid-free cells, also referred to as a plasmid addiction system. Half-life of over 2 hours. Cell killing by CcdB is accompanied by filamentation, defects in chromosome and plasmid segregation, defects in cell division, formation of anucleate cells, decreased DNA synthesis and plasmid loss. Interferes with the activity of DN
   1902..1919    +  CDS            7xHis (fragment): 6xHis affinity tag
   1955..2038    +  CDS            large T antigen (fragment): large T antigen from SV40 (simian virus 40)
   2061..2195    +  polyA_signal   SV40 poly(A) signal: SV40 polyadenylation signal
   2268..2640    +  3'UTR          polyhedrin 3' UTR: 3' UTR from the Autographa californica nucleopolyhedrovirus polyhedrin gene (Suzuki et al., 2006)
   2900..2947    -  CDS            lacI (fragment): lac repressor; lacI; The lac repressor binds to the lac operator to inhibit transcription in E. coli. This inhibition can be relieved by adding lactose or isopropyl-β-D-thiogalactopyranoside (IPTG).
   2984..3024    -  rep_origin     RSF ori (fragment): Plasmids containing the RSF 1030 origin of replication can be propagated in E. coli cells that contain additional plasmids with compatible origins.
   3102..3690    -  rep_origin     ori: high-copy-number ColE1/pMB1/pBR322/pUC origin of replication
   3861..4721    -  CDS            AmpR: β-lactamase; bla; confers resistance to ampicillin, carbenicillin, and related antibiotics
   4722..4826    -  promoter       AmpR promoter: bla
   4852..4983    -  rep_origin     M13 ori (fragment): M13 bacteriophage origin of replication; arrow indicates direction of (+) strand synthesis
   5004..5160    -  CDS            lacZα (fragment): LacZα fragment of β-galactosidase; lacZ fragment
   5169..5187    +  promoter       T7 promoter: promoter for bacteriophage T7 RNA polymerase
   5290..5919    +  CDS            LEF-2: LEF2_NPVAC - Experimental evidence at protein level: Swiss-Prot protein existence level 1. Plays an essential role in viral DNA replication. Does not seem to participate in the initiation step but is rather important for the amplification of DNA. Also required for expression from the vp39 and polh promoters. From Autographa californica nuclear polyhedrosis virus (AcMNPV).
   5960..6565    +  CDS            ORF603: baculovirus ORF603 protein
>Addgene plasmid #118897 | pOCC304 | addgene full sequence | sequence record 232369 | Addgene NGS Result
ATCATGGAGATAATTAAAATGATAACCATCTCGCAAATAAATAAGTATTTTACTGTTTTCGTAACAGTTT
TGTAATAAAAAAACCTATAAATATTCCGGATTATTCATACCGTCCCACCATCGGGCGCGGATCGCCACCA
TGGGCAGCGCTTGGAGCCATCCGCAGTTTGAAAAAGGTGGTGGTAGCGGTGGTGGTTCAGGTGGTAGTGC
ATGGTCACACCCTCAGTTTGAGAAAAGCAGCGGCAGAATGAAAATCGAAGAAGGTAAACTGGTAATCTGG
ATTAACGGCGATAAAGGCTATAACGGTCTCGCTGAAGTCGGTAAGAAATTCGAGAAAGATACCGGAATTA
AAGTCACCGTTGAGCATCCGGATAAACTGGAAGAGAAATTCCCACAGGTTGCGGCAACTGGCGATGGCCC
TGACATTATCTTCTGGGCACACGACCGCTTTGGTGGCTACGCTCAATCTGGCCTGTTGGCTGAAATCACC
CCGGACAAAGCGTTCCAGGACAAGCTGTATCCGTTTACCTGGGATGCCGTACGTTACAACGGCAAGCTGA
TTGCTTACCCGATCGCTGTTGAAGCGTTATCGCTGATTTATAACAAAGATCTGCTGCCGAACCCGCCAAA
AACCTGGGAAGAGATCCCGGCGCTGGATAAAGAACTGAAAGCGAAAGGTAAGAGCGCGCTGATGTTCAAC
CTGCAAGAACCGTACTTCACCTGGCCGCTGATTGCTGCTGACGGGGGTTATGCGTTCAAGTATGAAAACG
GCAAGTACGACATTAAAGACGTGGGCGTGGATAACGCTGGCGCGAAAGCGGGTCTGACCTTCCTGGTTGA
CCTGATTAAAAACAAACACATGAATGCAGACACCGATTACTCCATCGCAGAAGCTGCCTTTAATAAAGGC
GAAACAGCGATGACCATCAACGGCCCGTGGGCATGGTCCAACATCGACACCAGCAAAGTGAATTATGGTG
TAACGGTACTGCCGACCTTCAAGGGTCAACCATCCAAACCGTTCGTTGGCGTGCTGAGCGCAGGTATTAA
CGCCGCCAGTCCGAACAAAGAGCTGGCAAAAGAGTTCCTCGAAAACTATCTGCTGACTGATGAAGGTCTG
GAAGCGGTTAATAAAGACAAACCGCTGGGTGCCGTAGCGCTGAAGTCTTACGAGGAAGAGTTGGTGAAAG
ATCCGCGTATTGCCGCCACTATGGAAAACGCCCAGAAAGGTGAAATCATGCCGAACATCCCGCAGATGTC
CGCTTTCTGGTATGCCGTGCGTACTGCGGTGATCAACGCCGCCAGCGGTCGTCAGACTGTCGATGAAGCC
CTGAAAGACGCGCAGACTAATTCGAGCTCGAACAACAACAACAATAACAATAACAACAACAGCAGCGGCG
AGAACCTATACTTCCAGTCTGCGGCCGCAAGCGCTATGGCCACAACCTGTTACATTGCACAAGATAAAAA
TATATCATCACGAACAGTAAAACTGTCTGCTTACATAAACAGTAATACAAGGGGTGTTATGCAGTTTAAG
GTTTACACCTATAAAAGAGAGAGCCGTTATCGTCTGTTTGTGGATGTACAGAGTGATATTATTGACACGC
CCGGGCGACGGATGGTGATCCCCCTGGCCAGTGCCCGTCTGCTGTCAGATAAAGTCTCCCGTGAACTTTA
CCCGGTGGTGCATATCGGGGATGAAAGCTGGCGCATGATGACCACCGATATGGCCAGTGTGCCGGTCTCC
GTTATCGGGGAAGAAGTGGCTGATCTCAGCCACCGCGAAAATGACATCAAAAACGCCATTAACCTGATGT
TCTGGGGAATATAAATGTCAGGCTCCCTTATACACAGCCAGTGGCGCGCCGGAGAACCTATACTTCCAGG
GAGGCAGCAGCCATCACCATCACCATCACAGTGGATAATAGAAGCTTGTCGAGAAGTACTAGAGGATCAT
AATCAGCCATACCACATTTGTAGAGGTTTTACTTGCTTTAAAAAACCTCCCACACCTCCCCCTGAACCTG
AAACATAAAATGAATGCAATTGTTGTTGTTAACTTGTTTATTGCAGCTTATAATGGTTACAAATAAAGCA
ATAGCATCACAAATTTCACAAATAAAGCATTTTTTTCACTGCATTCTAGTTGTGGTTTGTCCAAACTCAT
CAATGTATCTTATCATGTCTGGATCTGATCACTGCTTGAGCCTAGGAGATCCGAACCAGATAAGTGAAAG
CCTGCATCCGCAGATCTTAATTAATAAAACACGATACATTGTTATTAGTACATTTATTAAGCGCTAGATT
CTGTGCGTTGTTGATTTACAGACAATTGTTGTACGTATTTTAATAATTCATTAAATTTATAATCTTTAGG
GTGGTATGTTAGAGCGAAAATCAAATGATTTTCAGCGTCTTTATATCTGAATTTAAATATTAAATCCTCA
ATAGATTTGTAAAATAGGTTTCGATTAGTTTCAAACAAGGGTTGTTTTTCCGAACCGATGGCTGGACTAT
CTAATGGATTTTCGCTCAACGCCACAAAACTTGCCAAATCTTGTAGCAGCAATCTAGCTTTGTCGATATT
CGTTTGTGTTTTGTTTTGTAATAAAGGTTCGACGTCGTTCAAAATATTATGCGCTTTTGTATTTCTTTCA
TCACTGTCGTTAGTGTACAATTGACTCGACGTAAACACGTTAAATAACGCTTGGACATATTTAACATCGG
GCGTGTTAGCTTTATTAGGCCGATTATCGTCGTCGTCCCAACCCTCGTCGTTAGAAGTTGCTTCCGAAGA
CGATTTTGCCATAGCCACACGACGCCTATTAATTGTGTCGGCTAACACGTCCGCGATCAAATTTGTAGTT
GAGCTTTTTGGGCCTCATGGGCCTTCCGCTCACTGCCCGCTTTCCAGTCGGGAAACCTGTCGTGCCAGCT
GCATTAACATGGTCATAGCTGTTTCCTTGCGTATTGGGCGCTCTCCGCTTCCTCGCTCACTGACTCGCTG
CGCTCGGTCGTTCGGGTAAAGCCTGGGGTGCCTAATGAGCAAAAGGCCAGCAAAAGGCCAGGAACCGTAA
AAAGGCCGCGTTGCTGGCGTTTTTCCATAGGCTCCGCCCCCCTGACGAGCATCACAAAAATCGACGCTCA
AGTCAGAGGTGGCGAAACCCGACAGGACTATAAAGATACCAGGCGTTTCCCCCTGGAAGCTCCCTCGTGC
GCTCTCCTGTTCCGACCCTGCCGCTTACCGGATACCTGTCCGCCTTTCTCCCTTCGGGAAGCGTGGCGCT
TTCTCATAGCTCACGCTGTAGGTATCTCAGTTCGGTGTAGGTCGTTCGCTCCAAGCTGGGCTGTGTGCAC
GAACCCCCCGTTCAGCCCGACCGCTGCGCCTTATCCGGTAACTATCGTCTTGAGTCCAACCCGGTAAGAC
ACGACTTATCGCCACTGGCAGCAGCCACTGGTAACAGGATTAGCAGAGCGAGGTATGTAGGCGGTGCTAC
AGAGTTCTTGAAGTGGTGGCCTAACTACGGCTACACTAGAAGAACAGTATTTGGTATCTGCGCTCTGCTG
AAGCCAGTTACCTTCGGAAAAAGAGTTGGTAGCTCTTGATCCGGCAAACAAACCACCGCTGGTAGCGGTG
GTTTTTTTGTTTGCAAGCAGCAGATTACGCGCAGAAAAAAAGGATCTCAAGAAGATCCTTTGATCTTTTC
TACGGGGTCTGACGCTCAGTGGAACGAAAACTCACGTTAAGGGATTTTGGTCATGAGATTATCAAAAAGG
ATCTTCACCTAGATCCTTTTAAATTAAAAATGAAGTTTTAAATCAATCTAAAGTATATATGAGTAAACTT
GGTCTGACAGTTACCAATGCTTAATCAGTGAGGCACCTATCTCAGCGATCTGTCTATTTCGTTCATCCAT
AGTTGCCTGACTCCCCGTCGTGTAGATAACTACGATACGGGAGGGCTTACCATCTGGCCCCAGTGCTGCA
ATGATACCGCGAGAACCACGCTCACCGGCTCCAGATTTATCAGCAATAAACCAGCCAGCCGGAAGGGCCG
AGCGCAGAAGTGGTCCTGCAACTTTATCCGCCTCCATCCAGTCTATTAATTGTTGCCGGGAAGCTAGAGT
AAGTAGTTCGCCAGTTAATAGTTTGCGCAACGTTGTTGCCATTGCTACAGGCATCGTGGTGTCACGCTCG
TCGTTTGGTATGGCTTCATTCAGCTCCGGTTCCCAACGATCAAGGCGAGTTACATGATCCCCCATGTTGT
GCAAAAAAGCGGTTAGCTCCTTCGGTCCTCCGATCGTTGTCAGAAGTAAGTTGGCCGCAGTGTTATCACT
CATGGTTATGGCAGCACTGCATAATTCTCTTACTGTCATGCCATCCGTAAGATGCTTTTCTGTGACTGGT
GAGTACTCAACCAAGTCATTCTGAGAATAGTGTATGCGGCGACCGAGTTGCTCTTGCCCGGCGTCAATAC
GGGATAATACCGCGCCACATAGCAGAACTTTAAAAGTGCTCATCATTGGAAAACGTTCTTCGGGGCGAAA
ACTCTCAAGGATCTTACCGCTGTTGAGATCCAGTTCGATGTAACCCACTCGTGCACCCAACTGATCTTCA
GCATCTTTTACTTTCACCAGCGTTTCTGGGTGAGCAAAAACAGGAAGGCAAAATGCCGCAAAAAAGGGAA
TAAGGGCGACACGGAAATGTTGAATACTCATACTCTTCCTTTTTCAATATTATTGAAGCATTTATCAGGG
TTATTGTCTCATGAGCGGATACATATTTGAATGTATTTAGAAAAATAAACAAATAGGGGTTCCGCGCACA
TTTCCCCGAAAAGTGCCACCTAAATTGTAAGCGTTAATATTTTGTTAAAATTCGCGTTAAATTTTTGTTA
AATCAGCTCATTTTTTAACCAATAGGCCGAAATCGGCAAAATCCCTTATAAATCAAAAGAATAGACCGAG
ATAGGGTTGAGTGGCCGCTACAGGGCGCTCCCATTCGCCATTCAGGCTGCGCAACTGTTGGGAAGGGCGT
TTCGGTGCGGGCCTCTTCGCTATTACGCCAGCTGGCGAAAGGGGGATGTGCTGCAAGGCGATTAAGTTGG
GTAACGCCAGGGTTTTCCCAGTCACGACGTTGTAAAACGACGGCCAGTGAGCGCGACGTAATACGACTCA
CTATAGGGCGAATTGGCGGAAGGCCGTCAAGGCCGTGACGTTAAAACTATTAAGCCATCCAATCGACCGT
TAGTCGAATCAGGACCGCTGGTGCGAGAAGCCGCGAAGTATGGCGAATGCATCGTATAACGTGTGGAGTC
CGCTCATTAGAGCGTCATGTTTAGACAAGAAAGCTACATATTTAATTGATCCCGATGATTTTATTGATAA
ATTGACCCTAACTCCATACACGGTATTCTACAATGGCGGGGTTTTGGTCAAAATTTCCGGACTGCGATTG
TACATGCTGTTAACGGCTCCGCCCACTATTAATGAAATTAAAAATTCCAATTTTAAAAAACGCAGCAAGA
GAAACATTTGTATGAAAGAATGCGTAGAAGGAAAGAAAAATGTCGTGGACATGCTGAACAACAAGATTAA
TATGCCTCCGTGTATAAAAAAAATATTGAACGATTTGAAAGAAAACAATGTACCGCGCGGCGGTATGTAC
AGGAAGAGGTTTATACTAAACTGTTACATTGCAAACGTGGTTTCGTGTGCCAAGTGTGAAAACCGATGTT
TAATCAAGGCTCTGACGCATTTCTACAACCACGACTCCAAGTGTGTGGGTGAAGTCATGCATCTTTTAAT
CAAATCCCAAGATGTGTATAAACCACCAAACTGCCAAAAAATGAAAACTGTGGACAAGCTCTGTCCGTTT
GCTGGCAACTGCAAGGGTCTCAATCCTATTTGTAATTATTGAATAATAAAACAATTATAAATGCTAAATT
TGTTTTTTATTAACGATACAAACCAAACGCAACAAGAACATTTGTAGTATTATCTATAATTGAAAACGCG
TAGTTATAATCGCTGAGGTAATATTTAAAATCATTTTCAAATGATTCACAGTTAATTTGCGACAATATAA
TTTTATTTTCACATAAACTAGACGCCTTGTCGTCTTCTTCTTCGTATTCCTTCTCTTTTTCATTTTTCTC
CTCATAAAAATTAACATAGTTATTATCGTATCCATATATGTATCTATCGTATAGAGTAAATTTTTTGTTG
TCATAAATATATATGTCTTTTTTAATGGGGTGTATAGTACCGCTGCGCATAGTTTTTCTGTAATTTACAA
CAGTGCTATTTTCTGGTAGTTCTTCGGAGTGTGTTGCTTTAATTATTAAATTTATATAATCAATGAATTT
GGGATCGTCGGTTTTGTACAATATGTTGCCGGCATAGTACGCAGCTTCTTCTAGTTCAATTACACCATTT
TTTAGCAGCACCGGATTAACATAACTTTCCAAAATGTTGTACGAACCGTTAAACAAAAACAGTTCACCTC
CCTTTTCTATACTATTGTCTGCGAGCAGTTGTTTGTTGTTAAAAATAACAGCCATTGTAATGAGACGCAC
AAACTAATATCACAAGCTGCCACCATTTTGTTCGCCCAGGACTCTAGCTATAGTTCTAGTGGTTGGCTAC
GTATACTCCGGAATATTAATAG
